>Addgene plasmid #182869 | GPI-mCherry2 | addgene full sequence | sequence record 359657 | Addgene NGS Result
AATAGTAATCAATTACGGGGTCATTAGTTCATAGCCCATATATGGAGTTCCGCGTTACATAACTTACGGT
AAATGGCCCGCCTGGCTGACCGCCCAACGACCCCCGCCCATTGACGTCAATAATGACGTATGTTCCCATA
GTAACGCCAATAGGGACTTTCCATTGACGTCAATGGGTGGAGTATTTACGGTAAACTGCCCACTTGGCAG
TACATCAAGTGTATCATATGCCAAGTACGCCCCCTATTGACGTCAATGACGGTAAATGGCCCGCCTGGCA
TTATGCCCAGTACATGACCTTATGGGACTTTCCTACTTGGCAGTACATCTACGTATTAGTCATCGCTATT
ACCATGGTGATGCGGTTTTGGCAGTACATCAATGGGCGTGGATAGCGGTTTGACTCACGGGGATTTCCAA
GTCTCCACCCCATTGACGTCAATGGGAGTTTGTTTTGGCACCAAAATCAACGGGACTTTCCAAAATGTCG
TAACAACTCCGCCCCATTGACGCAAATGGGCGGTAGGCGTGTACGGTGGGAGGTCTATATAAGCAGAGCT
GGTTTAGTGAACCGTCAGATCCGCTAGCGCTACCGGACTCAGATCTCGAGCTCAAGCTTAGCTAGCCACC
ATGGAGCTCTTTTGGAGTATAGTCTTTACTGTCCTCCTGAGTTTCTCCTGCCGGGGGTCAGACTGGGAAT
CTCTGCAGTCGACGGTACCGCGGGCCCGGGATCCACCGGTCGCCACCATGGTGAGCAAGGGCGAGGAGGA
TAACATGGCCATCATCAAGGAGTTCATGCGCTTCAAGGTGCACATGGAGGGCTCCGTGAACGGCCACGAG
TTCGAGATCGAGGGCGAGGGCGAGGGCCGCCCCTACGAGGGCACCCAGACCGCCAAGCTGAAGGTGACCA
AGGGTGGCCCCCTGCCCTTCGCCTGGGACATCCTGTCCCCTCAGTTCATGTACGGCTCCAAGGCCTACGT
GAAGCACCCCGCCGACATCCCCGACTACTTGAAGCTGTCCTTCCCCGAGGGCTTCAATTGGGAGCGCGTG
ATGAACTTCGAGGACGGCGGCGTGGTGACCGTGACCCAGGACTCCTCCCTGCAGGACGGCGAGTTCATCT
ACAAGGTGAAGCTGCGCGGCACCAACTTCCCCTCCGACGGCCCCGTAATGCAGTGTCGTACCATGGGCTG
GGAGGCCTCCACTGAGCGGATGTACCCCGAGGACGGCGCCCTGAAGGGCGAGATCAAGCAGAGGCTGAAG
CTGAAGGACGGCGGCCACTACGACGCTGAGGTCAAGACCACCTACAAGGCCAAGAAGCCCGTGCAGCTGC
CCGGCGCCTACAACGTCGACATCAAGTTGGACATCCTTTCCCACAACGAGGACTACACCATCGTGGAACA
GTACGAACGCGCCGAGGGCCGCCACTCCACCGGCGGCATGGACGAGCTGTACAAGTATGATCCGCGCCCA
AGCAGCGGTCATTCTAGACACAGATATGCACTTATACCCATACCATTAGCAGTAATTACAACATGTATTG
TGCTGTATATGAATGTTCTTTAATTGAGAAGACAATTTCTTCATTTTTAGGTATTCTGAAATGTGACAGA
AAACCAGACAGAACCAACTCCAATTGATTGGTAACAGAAGATGAAGACAACAGCATAACTAAATTATTTT
AAAAACTAAAAAGCCATCTGATTTCTCATTTGAGCTTTAGAGCACAATGGATCTCGAGGGATCTTCCATA
CCTACCAGTTCTGCGCCTGCAGGTCGCGGCCGCGACTCTAGATCATAATCAGCCATACCACATTTGTAGA
GGTTTTACTTGCTTTAAAAAACCTCCCACACCTCCCCCTGAACCTGAAACATAAAATGAATGCAATTGTT
GTTGTTAACTTGTTTATTGCAGCTTATAATGGTTACAAATAAAGCAATAGCATCACAAATTTCACAAATA
AAGCATTTTTTTCACTGCATTCTAGTTGTGGTTTGTCCAAACTCATCAATGTATCTTAAGGCGTAAATTG
TAAGCGTTAATATTTTGTTAAAATTCGCGTTAAATTTTTGTTAAATCAGCTCATTTTTTAACCAATAGGC
CGAAATCGGCAAAATCCCTTATAAATCAAAAGAATAGACCGAGATAGGGT
[37 nt withheld, positions 2151-2187]
AAAGAACGTGGACTCCAACGTCAAAGG
[49 nt withheld, positions 2215-2263]
T
[91 nt withheld, positions 2265-2355]
G
[124 nt withheld, positions 2357-2480]
CAGGTGGCACTTTTCGGGGAAATGTGCGCGGAACCCCTATTTGTTTATTTTTCTAAATACATTCAAATAT
GTATCCGCTCATGAGACAATAACCCTGATAAATGCTTCAATAATATTGAAAAAGGAAGAGTCCTGAGGCG
GAAAGAACCAGCTGTGGAATGTGTGTCAGTTAGGGTGTGGAAAGTCCCCAGGCTCCCCAGCAGGCAGAAG
TATGCAAAGCATGCATCTCAATTAGTCAGCAACCAGGTGTGGAAAGTCCCCAGGCTCCCCAGCAGGCAGA
AGTATGCAAAGCATGCATCTCAATTAGTCAGCAACCATAGTCCCGCCCCTAACTCCGCCCATCCCGCCCC
TAACTCCGCCCAGTTCCGCCCATTCTCCGCCCCATGGCTGACTAATTTTTTTTATTTATGCAGAGGCCGA
GGCCGCCTCGGCCTCTGAGCTATTCCAGAAGTAGTGAGGAGGCTTTTTTGGAGGCCTAGGCTTTTGCAAA
GATCGATCAAGAGACAGGATGAGGATCGTTTCGCATGATTGAACAAGATGGATTGCACGCAGGTTCTCCG
GCCGCTTGGGTGGAGAGGCTATTCGGCTATGACTGGGCACAACAGACAATCGGCTGCTCTGATGCCGCCG
TGTTCCGGCTGTCAGCGCAGGGGCGCCCGGTTCTTTTTGTCAAGACCGACCTGTCCGGTGCCCTGAATGA
ACTGCAAGACGAGGCAGCGCGGCTATCGTGGCTGGCCACGACGGGCGTTCCTTGCGCAGCTGTGCTCGAC
GTTGTCACTGAAGCGGGAAGGGACTGGCTGCTATTGGGCGAAGTGCCGGGGCAGGATCTCCTGTCATCTC
ACCTTGCTCCTGCCGAGAAAGTATCCATCATGGCTGATGCAATGCGGCGGCTGCATACGCTTGATCCGGC
TACCTGCCCATTCGACCACCAAGCGAAACATCGCATCGAGCGAGCACGTACTCGGATGGAAGCCGGTCTT
GTCGATCAGGATGATCTGGACGAAGAGCATCAGGGGCTCGCGCCAGCCGAACTGTTCGCCAGGCTCAAGG
CGAGCATGCCCGACGGCGAGGATCTCGTCGTGACCCATGGCGATGCCTGCTTGCCGAATATCATGGTGGA
AAATGGCCGCTTTTCTGGATTCATCGACTGTGGCCGGCTGGGTGTGGCGGACCGCTATCAGGACATAGCG
TTGGCTACCCGTGATATTGCTGAAGAGCTTGGCGGCGAATGGGCTGACCGCTTCCTCGTGCTTTACGGTA
TCGCCGCTCCCGATTCGCAGCGCATCGCCTTCTATCGCCTTCTTGACGAGTTCTTCTGAGCGGGACTCTG
GGGTTCGAAATGACCGACCAAGCGACGCCCAACCTGCCATCACGAGATTTCGATTCCACCGCCGCCTTCT
ATGAAAGGTTGGGCTTCGGAATCGTTTTCCGGGACGCCGGCTGGATGATCCTCCAGCGCGGGGATCTCAT
GCTGGAGTTCTTCGCCCACCCTAGGGGGAGGCTAACTGAAACACGGAAGGAGACAATACCGGAAGGAACC
CGCGCTATGACGGCAATAAAAAGACAGAATAAAACGCACGGTGTTGGGTCGTTTGTTCATAAACGCGGGG
TTCGGTCCCAGGGCTGGCACTCTGTCGATACCCCACCGAGACCCCATTGGGGCCAATACGCCCGCGTTTC
TTCCTTTTCCCCACCCCACCCCCCAAGTTCGGGTGAAGGCCCAGGGCTCGCAGCCAACGTCGGGGCGGCA
GGCCCTGCCATAGCCTCAGGTTACTCATATATACTTTAGATTGATTTAAAACTTCATTTTTAATTTAAAA
GGATCTAGGTGAAGATCCTTTTTGATAATCTCATGACCAAAATCCCTTAACGTGAGTTTTCGTTCCACTG
AGCGTCAGACCCCGTAGAAAAGATCAAAGGATCTTCTTGAGATCCTTTTTTTCTGCGCGTAATCTGCTGC
TTGCAAACAAAAAAACCACCGCTACCAGCGGTGGTTTGTTTGCCGGATCAAGAGCTACCAACTCTTTTTC
CGAAGGTAACTGGCTTCAGCAGAGCGCAGATACCAAATACTGTTCTTCTAGTGTAGCCGTAGTTAGGCCA
CCACTTCAAGAACTCTGTAGCACCGCCTACATACCTCGCTCTGCTAATCCTGTTACCAGTGGCTGCTGCC
AGTGGCGATAAGTCGTGTCTTACCGGGTTGGACTCAAGACGATAGTTACCGGATAAGGCGCAGCGGTCGG
GCTGAACGGGGGGTTCGTGCACACAGCCCAGCTTGGAGCGAACGACCTACACCGAACTGAGATACCTACA
GCGTGAGCTATGAGAAAGCGCCACGCTTCCCGAAGGGAGAAAGGCGGACAGGTATCCGGTAAGCGGCAGG
GTCGGAACAGGAGAGCGCACGAGGGAGCTTCCAGGGGGAAACGCCTGGTATCTTTATAGTCCTGTCGGGT
TTCGCCACCTCTGACTTGAGCGTCGATTTTTGTGATGCTCGTCAGGGGGGCGGAGCCTATGGAAAAACGC
CAGCAACGCGGCCTTTTTACGGTTCCTGGCCTTTTGCTGGCCTTTTGCTCACATGTTCTTTCCTGCGTTA
TCCCCTGATTCTGTGGATAACCGTATTACCGCCATGCATTAGTTATT
Features (pLannotate 1.2.2; 16 found; start..end, strand, type, name):
     53..356     +  enhancer       CMV enhancer: human cytomegalovirus immediate early enhancer
    357..560     +  promoter       CMV promoter: human cytomegalovirus (CMV) immediate early promoter
    583..619     +  misc_feature   MCS (fragment): multiple cloning site
    702..734     +  misc_feature   MCS (fragment): multiple cloning site
    748..1455    +  CDS            mCherry2: mCherry2 is a basic (constitutively fluorescent) red fluorescent protein published in 2017, derived from Discosoma sp.. It has very low acid sensitivity.
   1468..1554    +  CDS            CD58 (fragment): LFA3_HUMAN - Also known as LFA3. Experimental evidence at protein level: Swiss-Prot protein existence level 1. Ligand of the T-lymphocyte CD2 glycoprotein. This interaction is important in mediating thymocyte interactions with thymic epithelial cells, antigen-independent and -dependent interactions of T-lymphocytes with target cells and antigen-presenting cells and the T-lymphocyte rosetting with erythrocytes. In addition, the LFA-3/CD2 interaction may prime response by both the CD2+ and LFA-3+ cells. From Homo sapiens (Human).
   1791..1874    +  CDS            large T antigen (fragment): large T antigen from SV40 (simian virus 40)
   1897..2018    +  polyA_signal   SV40 poly(A) signal: SV40 polyadenylation signal
   2052..2480    -  rep_origin     f1 ori (sequence partly withheld): f1 bacteriophage origin of replication; arrow indicates direction of (+) strand synthesis
   2507..2611    +  promoter       AmpR promoter: bla
   2613..2970    +  promoter       SV40 promoter: SV40 enhancer and early promoter
   3005..3799    +  CDS            NeoR/KanR: aminoglycoside phosphotransferase from Tn5; aph(3')-II (or nptII); confers resistance to neomycin, kanamycin, and G418 (Geneticin®)
   3820..3972    +  CDS            ble (fragment): BLE_KLEPN - Experimental evidence at protein level: Swiss-Prot protein existence level 1. Binding protein with a strong affinity to the bleomycin family of antibiotics. Binds to CL990; an antimitotic-antibiotic compound. From Klebsiella pneumoniae.
   4031..4078    +  polyA_signal   HSV TK poly(A) signal: herpes simplex virus thymidine kinase polyadenylation signal (Cole and Stacy, 1985)
   4169..4185    -  polyA_signal   bGH poly(A) signal (fragment): bovine growth hormone polyadenylation signal
   4407..4995    +  rep_origin     ori: high-copy-number ColE1/pMB1/pBR322/pUC origin of replication
