[The description below was written by a language model from this plasmid's Addgene catalogue record and pLannotate feature annotations shown in this document.]
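Description:
GPI-mCherry2 is a mammalian expression plasmid of about 5.1 kb built on the mEGFP-C1 backbone, designed to display a monomeric red fluorescent protein at the plasma membrane. It is maintained in E. coli at high copy through a ColE1/pUC-type origin and selected with kanamycin. The resistance gene is the Tn5 aminoglycoside phosphotransferase (NeoR/KanR), driven by a tandem bacterial bla promoter and SV40 enhancer/early promoter and terminated by the HSV TK polyadenylation signal. This one cassette therefore gives kanamycin resistance in bacteria and can give G418 resistance in mammalian cells. An f1 origin is also present, a standard backbone element for single-stranded DNA production. The short ble, bGH poly(A) and SV40 large T fragments in the annotation look like backbone remnants rather than functional parts.

The expression cassette uses the human CMV immediate early enhancer and promoter, followed by residual multiple cloning site fragments, the mCherry2 coding sequence and an SV40 polyadenylation signal. Directly downstream of mCherry2 lies a short fragment matching human CD58 (LFA-3), a protein that exists in a GPI-anchored form. This fragment most likely supplies the C-terminal GPI attachment signal implied by the construct name. A GPI-anchored protein also needs an N-terminal secretion signal. The unannotated stretch between the cloning site fragments upstream of mCherry2 could encode one, but the feature table does not identify it. The cloning sites used are likewise unrecorded.

According to the record, the plasmid serves as a monomer expression vector with a plasma membrane localization signal. The associated work concerns multicolor fluorescence fluctuation spectroscopy in living cells, which suggests use as a membrane-bound monomeric reference in such measurements.
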