Addgene plasmid #182869: GPI-mCherry2
Purpose: Monomer expression vector with plasma membrane localization signal
Depositing lab: Salvatore Chiantia. Depositing organization: Universitaet Potsdam. Publication: Multicolor fluorescence fluctuation spectroscopy in living cells via spectral detection. Dunsing V, Petrich A, Chiantia S. Elife. 2021 Sep 8;10. pii: 69687. doi: 10.7554/eLife.69687. PubMed 34494547.
Backbone
  Vector backbone: mEGFP-C1
  Vector type: Mammalian Expression
Growth in bacteria
  Bacterial resistance: Kanamycin, 50 μg/mL
  Growth temperature: 37°C
  Growth strain: DH5alpha
  Copy number: High Copy
Gene/Insert
  Gene/Insert name: GPI-mCherry2
  Species: Other
  Cloning method: Restriction Enzyme; 5′ cloning site Unknown (unknown if destroyed); 3′ cloning site Unknown (unknown if destroyed)
Terms and licenses: Academic/Nonprofit Terms; Industry Terms: Not Available to Industry
How to cite: GPI-mCherry2 was a gift from Salvatore Chiantia (Addgene plasmid # 182869 ; http://n2t.net/addgene:182869 ; RRID:Addgene_182869)
